Addgene plasmid #166177: pDONR221-GNMT
Purpose: Gateway entry vector for N. furzeri GNMT
Depositing lab: Daniel Jarosz. Depositing organization: Stanford University. Publication: Tissue-specific landscape of protein aggregation and quality control in an aging vertebrate. Chen YR, Harel I, Singh PP, Ziv I, Moses E, Goshtchevsky U, Machado BE, Brunet A, Jarosz DF. Dev Cell. 2024 Jul 22;59(14):1892-1911.e13. doi: 10.1016/j.devcel.2024.04.014. Epub 2024 May 28. PubMed 38810654.
Backbone
  Vector backbone: pDONR221
  Vector type: Gateway Entry Vector
Growth in bacteria
  Bacterial resistance: Kanamycin, 50 μg/mL
  Growth temperature: 37°C
  Growth strain: DH5alpha
  Copy number: High Copy
Gene/Insert
  Gene/Insert name: GNMT
  Species: N. furzeri
  Insert size (bp): 885
  Cloning method: Gateway Cloning
Terms and licenses: Academic/Nonprofit Terms; Industry Terms: Not Available to Industry
Depositor comments: Stopless entry clone. Please visit https://doi.org/10.1101/2022.02.26.482120 for bioRxiv preprint. Also see Harel and Chen et al. 2024 (https://doi.org/10.1016/j.celrep.2023.112787)
How to cite: pDONR221-GNMT was a gift from Daniel Jarosz (Addgene plasmid # 166177 ; http://n2t.net/addgene:166177 ; RRID:Addgene_166177)
