[The description below was written by a language model from this plasmid's Addgene catalogue record and pLannotate feature annotations shown in this document.]
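Description:
pDONR221-GNMT is a Gateway entry clone built on the pDONR221 backbone that carries the coding sequence for glycine N-methyltransferase (GNMT) from the African turquoise killifish, Nothobranchius furzeri. The plasmid is about 3.45 kb. It is propagated in E. coli from a high-copy ColE1/pUC-type origin and selected through a kanamycin resistance gene (aminoglycoside phosphotransferase). Upstream of the cloning region sit the rrnB T1 and T2 transcription terminators, which shield the insert from read-through transcription originating in the backbone. The short lacI and lacZα fragments reported by the annotation are backbone remnants rather than functional genes, and a T7 promoter lies just outside attL2, pointing back toward the insert.

The recorded 885 bp insert lies between attL1 and attL2, the recombination sites produced by a BP reaction and used by LR Clonase to move the open reading frame directionally into any attR-containing destination vector. The automated annotation labels the coding sequence by homology to rat GNMT, the enzyme that uses S-adenosylmethionine to methylate glycine to sarcosine and helps regulate methionine metabolism. The catalogue entry, however, gives the species as N. furzeri. The entry vector has no promoter positioned to express the gene in the sense orientation, so expression depends entirely on the chosen destination vector. The depositor notes that this is a stopless clone, meaning the native stop codon is omitted so the ORF can be fused in frame to C-terminal tags or reporters supplied by the destination vector. The associated study concerns tissue-specific protein aggregation and quality control in an aging vertebrate, which suggests the clone was a source for tagged GNMT expression constructs, although the record does not name specific downstream vectors.
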