Features (pLannotate 1.2.2; 10 found; start..end, strand, type, name):
    121..213     +  CDS            lacI (fragment): lac repressor; lacI; The lac repressor binds to the lac operator to inhibit transcription in E. coli. This inhibition can be relieved by adding lactose or isopropyl-β-D-thiogalactopyranoside (IPTG).
    268..295     -  terminator     rrnB T2 terminator: transcription terminator T2 from the E. coli rrnB gene
    427..470     +  terminator     rrnB T1 terminator: Escherichia coli rrnB; transcription terminator T1 from the E. coli rrnB gene
    517..553     -  CDS            lacZα (fragment): LacZα fragment of β-galactosidase; lacZ fragment
    569..668     +  protein_bind   attL1: mutant version of attL; recombination site for the Gateway® LR reaction LR Clonase™
    695..1570    +  CDS            Gnmt: GNMT_RAT - Experimental evidence at protein level: Swiss-Prot protein existence level 1. Catalyzes the methylation of glycine by using S- adenosylmethionine (AdoMet) to form N-methylglycine (sarcosine) with the concomitant production of S-adenosylhomocysteine (AdoHcy). Possible crucial role in the regulation of tissue concentration of AdoMet and of metabolism of methionine. From Rattus norvegicus (Rat).
   1575..1674    -  protein_bind   attL2: mutant version of attL; recombination site for the Gateway® LR reaction LR Clonase™
   1692..1710    -  promoter       T7 promoter: promoter for bacteriophage T7 RNA polymerase
   1844..2653    +  CDS            KanR: aminoglycoside phosphotransferase; aph(3')-Ia; confers resistance to kanamycin in bacteria or G418 (Geneticin®) in eukaryotes
   2800..3388    +  rep_origin     ori: high-copy-number ColE1/pMB1/pBR322/pUC origin of replication
>Addgene plasmid #166177 | pDONR221-GNMT | addgene full sequence | sequence record 329520 | Addgene NGS Result
CTTTCCTGCGTTATCCCCTGATTCTGTGGATAACCGTATTACCGCCTTTGAGTGAGCTGATACCGCTCGC
CGCAGCCGAACGACCGAGCGCAGCGAGTCAGTGAGCGAGGAAGCGGAAGAGCGCCCAATACGCAAACCGC
CTCTCCCCGCGCGTTGGCCGATTCATTAATGCAGCTGGCACGACAGGTTTCCCGACTGGAAAGCGGGCAG
TGAGCGCAACGCAATTAATACGCGTACCGCTAGCCAGGAAGAGTTTGTAGAAACGCAAAAAGGCCATCCG
TCAGGATGGCCTTCTGCTTAGTTTGATGCCTGGCAGTTTATGGCGGGCGTCCTGCCCGCCACCCTCCGGG
CCGTTGCTTCACAACGTTCAAATCCGCTCCCGGCGGATTTGTCCTACTCAGGAGAGCGTTCACCGACAAA
CAACAGATAAAACGAAAGGCCCAGTCTTCCGACTGAGCCTTTCGTTTTATTTGATGCCTGGCAGTTCCCT
ACTCTCGCGTTAACGCTAGCATGGATGTTTTCCCAGTCACGACGTTGTAAAACGACGGCCAGTCTTAAGC
TCGGGCCCCAAATAATGATTTTATTTTGACTGATAGTGACCTGTTCGTTGCAACAAATTGATGAGCAATG
CTTTTTTATAATGCCAACTTTGTACAAAAAAGCAGGCTTCGAAGGAGATAACAAAATGATGTCGGTAGAC
AGCGTGTTTCGCACCCGGTCTCTCGGTGTGGCTGCCGAGGGTCTTCCGGACCAGTACGCCGACGGGAAAG
CAGCCAAAGTGTGGGAGCTGTACATCGGAGACACCCAGAGCCGAACCCAGGAGTACAAGAGCTGGCTGGT
GTCTCTGCTCCGCCAGCACGGGGTTCGGAGGGTTCTGGACGTCGCTTGCGGAACCGGGGTCGACTCCATC
ATGTTGGTGGAGGAGGGCTTTAACATGGTCAGCGTGGACGCCAGCGATAAAATGCTCAAATACGCTCTGA
AGGCCAGATGGGACAGAAGGAAAGAGGCAGCATTCGATCAGTGGGTAATCGAAGAGGCCAACTGGCTGAC
GTTGCCTGAAGATGTTCAGAAACCAGGAGATGGGTTTGATGCCGTCATCTGCCTCGGAAACTCGTTTGCT
CACCTACCGGACTTCAAAGGTGACCAGAGCGACCAGAAGTTGGCTCTTCACAACATCGGCAGCATGGTGA
GACCCGGCGGGATCCTCATCATCGACCACCGAAACTACGACTACATCCTGGAGACCGGCAAGGCGCCGCA
GGGCAAAAACATTTATTACAAGAGCGATTTAACCCAGGACATCTCCACGTCGGTTCTGTGGGTCAACAGC
AAGCCTCACATGATCACTCTGGATTATACCATCCAGGTACCACAGGCGGCACTGCAGAAGCTTCCGGAAG
TCAGTAAGTTTCGTCTGTCCTACTACCCTCACCGCCTGGAGAGCTTCAGCCAGCTGCTGATGGACGCCTT
CGGAGGGAAAATGGAGCACCGCGTCTACGGAGACTTTAAGACGTATGTTCCGGGTCAGAACCAGGCTCCG
TGCTACTTCATCCACATCTGTAAGAGGTCTGCCGACCCAGCTTTCTTGTACAAAGTTGGCATTATAAGAA
AGCATTGCTTATCAATTTGTTGCAACGAACAGGTCACTATCAGTCAAAATAAAATCATTATTTGCCATCC
AGCTGATATCCCCTATAGTGAGTCGTATTACATGGTCATAGCTGTTTCCTGGCAGCTCTGGCCCGTGTCT
CAAAATCTCTGATGTTACATTGCACAAGATAAAAATATATCATCATGAACAATAAAACTGTCTGCTTACA
TAAACAGTAATACAAGGGGTGTTATGAGCCATATTCAACGGGAAACGTCGAGGCCGCGATTAAATTCCAA
CATGGATGCTGATTTATATGGGTATAAATGGGCTCGCGATAATGTCGGGCAATCAGGTGCGACAATCTAT
CGCTTGTATGGGAAGCCCGATGCGCCAGAGTTGTTTCTGAAACATGGCAAAGGTAGCGTTGCCAATGATG
TTACAGATGAGATGGTCAGACTAAACTGGCTGACGGAATTTATGCCTCTTCCGACCATCAAGCATTTTAT
CCGTACTCCTGATGATGCATGGTTACTCACCACTGCGATCCCCGGAAAAACAGCATTCCAGGTATTAGAA
GAATATCCTGATTCAGGTGAAAATATTGTTGATGCGCTGGCAGTGTTCCTGCGCCGGTTGCATTCGATTC
CTGTTTGTAATTGTCCTTTTAACAGCGATCGCGTATTTCGTCTCGCTCAGGCGCAATCACGAATGAATAA
CGGTTTGGTTGATGCGAGTGATTTTGATGACGAGCGTAATGGCTGGCCTGTTGAACAAGTCTGGAAAGAA
ATGCATAAACTTTTGCCATTCTCACCGGATTCAGTCGTCACTCATGGTGATTTCTCACTTGATAACCTTA
TTTTTGACGAGGGGAAATTAATAGGTTGTATTGATGTTGGACGAGTCGGAATCGCAGACCGATACCAGGA
TCTTGCCATCCTATGGAACTGCCTCGGTGAGTTTTCTCCTTCATTACAGAAACGGCTTTTTCAAAAATAT
GGTATTGATAATCCTGATATGAATAAATTGCAGTTTCATTTGATGCTCGATGAGTTTTTCTAATCAGAAT
TGGTTAATTGGTTGTAACACTGGCAGAGCATTACGCTGACTTGACGGGACGGCGCAAGCTCATGACCAAA
ATCCCTTAACGTGAGTTACGCGTCGTTCCACTGAGCGTCAGACCCCGTAGAAAAGATCAAAGGATCTTCT
TGAGATCCTTTTTTTCTGCGCGTAATCTGCTGCTTGCAAACAAAAAAACCACCGCTACCAGCGGTGGTTT
GTTTGCCGGATCAAGAGCTACCAACTCTTTTTCCGAAGGTAACTGGCTTCAGCAGAGCGCAGATACCAAA
TACTGTTCTTCTAGTGTAGCCGTAGTTAGGCCACCACTTCAAGAACTCTGTAGCACCGCCTACATACCTC
GCTCTGCTAATCCTGTTACCAGTGGCTGCTGCCAGTGGCGATAAGTCGTGTCTTACCGGGTTGGACTCAA
GACGATAGTTACCGGATAAGGCGCAGCGGTCGGGCTGAACGGGGGGTTCGTGCACACAGCCCAGCTTGGA
GCGAACGACCTACACCGAACTGAGATACCTACAGCGTGAGCTATGAGAAAGCGCCACGCTTCCCGAAGGG
AGAAAGGCGGACAGGTATCCGGTAAGCGGCAGGGTCGGAACAGGAGAGCGCACGAGGGAGCTTCCAGGGG
GAAACGCCTGGTATCTTTATAGTCCTGTCGGGTTTCGCCACCTCTGACTTGAGCGTCGATTTTTGTGATG
CTCGTCAGGGGGGCGGAGCCTATGGAAAAACGCCAGCAACGCGGCCTTTTTACGGTTCCTGGCCTTTTGC
TGGCCTTTTGCTCACATGTT
