>Addgene plasmid #166177 | pDONR221-GNMT | depositor partial sequence | sequence record 322726 | insert sequence
ATGTCGGTAGACAGCGTGTTTCGCACCCGGTCTCTCGGTGTGGCTGCCGAGGGTCTTCCGGACCAGTACG
CCGACGGGAAAGCAGCCAAAGTGTGGGAGCTGTACATCGGAGACACCCAGAGCCGAACCCAGGAGTACAA
GAGCTGGCTGGTGTCTCTGCTCCGCCAGCACGGGGTTCGGAGGGTTCTGGACGTCGCTTGCGGAACCGGG
GTCGACTCCATCATGTTGGTGGAGGAGGGCTTTAACATGGTCAGCGTGGACGCCAGCGATAAAATGCTCA
AATACGCTCTGAAGGCCAGATGGGACAGAAGGAAAGAGGCAGCATTCGATCAGTGGGTAATCGAAGAGGC
CAACTGGCTGACGTTGCCTGAAGATGTTCAGAAACCAGGAGATGGGTTTGATGCCGTCATCTGCCTCGGA
AACTCGTTTGCTCACCTACCGGACTTCAAAGGTGACCAGAGCGACCAGAAGTTGGCTCTTCACAACATCG
GCAGCATGGTGAGACCCGGCGGGATCCTCATCATCGACCACCGAAACTACGACTACATCCTGGAGACCGG
CAAGGCGCCGCAGGGCAAAAACATTTATTACAAGAGCGATTTAACCCAGGACATCTCCACGTCGGTTCTG
TGGGTCAACAGCAAGCCTCACATGATCACTCTGGATTATACCATCCAGGTACCACAGGCGGCACTGCAGA
AGCTTCCGGAAGTCAGTAAGTTTCGTCTGTCCTACTACCCTCACCGCCTGGAGAGCTTCAGCCAGCTGCT
GATGGACGCCTTCGGAGGGAAAATGGAGCACCGCGTCTACGGAGACTTTAAGACGTATGTTCCGGGTCAG
AACCAGGCTCCGTGCTACTTCATCCACATCTGTAAGAGGTCTGCC
